>Addgene plasmid #160265 | 41 pCOLI_K_NoTag | addgene full sequence | sequence record 318632 | Addgene NGS Result
CTGACGAGCATCACAAAAATCGACGCTCAAGCCAGAGGTGGCGAAACCCGACAGGACTATAAAGATACCA
GGCGTTTCCCCCTGGAAGCTCCCTCGTGCGCTCTCCTGTTCCGACCCTGCCGCTTACCGGATACCTGTCC
GCCTTTCTCCCTTCGGGAAGCGTGGCGCTTTCTCATAGCTCACGCTGTTGGTATCTCAGTTCGGTGTAGG
TCGTTCGCTCCAAGCTGGGCTGTGTGCACGAACCCCCCGTTCAGCCCGACCGCTGCGCCTTATCCGGTAA
CTATCGTCTTGAGTCCAACCCGGTAAGACACGACTTATCGCCACTGGCAGCAGCCATTGGTAACTGATTT
AGAGGACTTTGTCTTGAAGTTATGCACCTGTTAAGGCTAAACTGAAAGAACAGATTTTGGTGAGTGCGGT
CCTCCAACCCACTTACCTTGGTTCAAAGAGTTGGTAGCTCAGCGAACCTTGAGAAAACCACCGTTGGTAG
CGGTGGTTTTTCTTTATTTATGAGATGATGAATCAATCGGTCTATCAAGTCAACGAACAGCTATTCCGTT
ACTCTAGATTTCAGTGCAATTTATCTCTTCAAATGTAGCACCTGAAGTCAGCCCCATACGATATAAGTTG
TAATTCTCATGTTAGTCATGCCCCGCGCCCACCGGAAGGAGCTGACTGGGTTGAAGGCTCTCAAGGGCAT
CGGTCGAGATCCCGGTGCCTAATGAGTGAGCTAACTTACATTAATTGCGTTGCGCTAATACGACTCACTA
TAGGGAGACCACAACGGTTTCCCTCCGGCTCCGGAAATAATTTTGTTTAACTTTAAGAAGGAGACTGGAT
CCGAATCTAGAGCCTGCAGTCTCGACAAGCTTGTCGAGAAGTACTAGAGGATGTACAACGCGTGCGCGCT
GATCCGGCTGCTAACAAAGCCCGAAAGGAAGCTGAGTTGGCTGCTGCCACCGCTGAGCAATAACTAGCAT
AACCCCTTGGGGCCTCTAAACGGGTCTTGAGGGGTTTTTTGCTGAAACCTCAGGCATTTGAGAAGCACAC
GGTCACACTGCTTCCGGTAGTCAATAAACCGGTAAACCAGCAATAGACATAAGCGGCTATTTAACGACCC
TGCCCTGAACCGACGACAAGCTGACGACCGGGTCTCCGCAAGTGGCACTTTTCGGGGAAATGTGCGCGGA
ACCCCTATTTGTTTATTTTTCTAAATACATTCAAATATGTATCCGCTCATGAATTAATTCTTAGAAAAAC
TCATCGAGCATCAAATGAAACTGCAATTTATTCATATCAGGATTATCAATACCATATTTTTGAAAAAGCC
GTTTCTGTAATGAAGGAGAAAACTCACCGAGGCAGTTCCATAGGATGGCAAGATCCTGGTATCGGTCTGC
GATTCCGACTCGTCCAACATCAATACAACCTATTAATTTCCCCTCGTCAAAAATAAGGTTATCAAGTGAG
AAATCACCATGAGTGACGACTGAATCCGGTGAGAATGGCAAAAGTTTATGCATTTCTTTCCAGACTTGTT
CAACAGGCCAGCCATTACGCTCGTCATCAAAATCACTCGCATCAACCAAACCGTTATTCATTCGTGATTG
CGCCTGAGCGAGACGAAATACGCGGTCGCTGTTAAAAGGACAATTACAAACAGGAATCGAATGCAACCGG
CGCAGGAACACTGCCAGCGCATCAACAATATTTTCACCTGAATCAGGATATTCTTCTAATACCTGGAATG
CTGTTTTCCCGGGGATCGCAGTGGTGAGTAACCATGCATCATCAGGAGTACGGATAAAATGCTTGATGGT
CGGAAGAGGCATAAATTCCGTCAGCCAGTTTAGTCTGACCATCTCATCTGTAACATCATTGGCAACGCTA
CCTTTGCCATGTTTCAGAAACAACTCTGGCGCATCGGGCTTCCCATACAATCGATAGATTGTCGCACCTG
ATTGCCCGACATTATCGCGAGCCCATTTATACCCATATAAATCAGCATCCATGTTGGAATTTAATCGCGG
CCTAGAGCAAGACGTTTCCCGTTGAATATGGCTCATACTCTTCCTTTTTCAATATTATTGAAGCATTTAT
CAGGGTTATTGTCTCATGAGCGGATACATATTTGAATGTATTTAGAAAAATAAACAAATAGGCATGCAGC
GCTCTTCCGCTTCCTCGCTCACTGACTCGCTACGCTCGGTCGTTCGACTGCGGCGAGCGGTGTCAGCTCA
CTCAAAAGCGGTAATACGGTTATCCACAGAATCAGGGGATAAAGCCGGAAAGAACATGTGAGCAAAAAGC
AAAGCACCGGAAGAAGCCAACGCCGCAGGCGTTTTTCCATAGGCTCCGCCCCC
Features (pLannotate 1.2.2; 10 found; start..end, strand, type, name):
    643..707     -  CDS            TcR (fragment): tetracycline efflux protein; tet; confers resistance to tetracycline
    722..743     -  protein_bind   CAP binding site: CAP binding activates transcription in the presence of cAMP. E. coli catabolite activator protein
    756..774     +  promoter       T7 promoter: promoter for bacteriophage T7 RNA polymerase
    812..834     +  RBS            RBS: efficient ribosome binding site from bacteriophage T7 gene 10 (Olins and Rangwala, 1989)
    917..966     +  CDS            SET1 (fragment): solubility-enhancement tag derived from T7 phage gene 10B
    974..1021    +  terminator     T7 terminator: transcription terminator for bacteriophage T7 RNA polymerase
   1185..1242    +  promoter       AmpR promoter (fragment): bla
   1251..2066    -  CDS            KanR: aminoglycoside phosphotransferase; aph(3')-Ia; confers resistance to kanamycin in bacteria or G418 (Geneticin®) in eukaryotes
   2067..2158    -  promoter       AmpR promoter: bla
   2174..560     -  rep_origin     RSF ori (across the origin): Plasmids containing the RSF 1030 origin of replication can be propagated in E. coli cells that contain additional plasmids with compatible origins.
