[The description below was written by a language model from this plasmid's Addgene catalogue record and pLannotate feature annotations shown in this document.]
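Description:
41 pCOLI_K_NoTag is an empty bacterial expression backbone from the InteBac vector suite, an integrated set of bacterial and baculovirus expression vectors. It is derived from pRSF and has been modified with a custom multiple cloning site so that it is fully compatible with the other members of the system. The sequenced plasmid is compact, at about 2.4 kb. It replicates in E. coli from the RSF 1030 origin, which can coexist with plasmids carrying compatible origins and so suits co-expression of several proteins from separate vectors. Selection is by kanamycin, through an aminoglycoside phosphotransferase (KanR) gene driven by a bla-type (AmpR) promoter. The record lists the copy number as unknown.

The expression cassette consists of a T7 promoter, the efficient ribosome binding site from phage T7 gene 10, the cloning region, and a T7 terminator. Transcription therefore depends on a host strain that supplies T7 RNA polymerase. No lac operator or lacI gene is annotated in the feature table. As the name indicates, the vector adds no affinity or solubility tag, so an inserted open reading frame is produced as untagged protein. Inserts are introduced by Gibson assembly.

Several short annotated fragments are most likely leftover backbone sequence or partial matches by the annotation software rather than functional parts. These are a piece of TcR, a CAP binding site, a second partial AmpR promoter, and a roughly 50 nt "SET1" match to T7 gene 10 sequence just upstream of the terminator. The vector is intended for recombinant production of untagged proteins in E. coli, alone or alongside other InteBac constructs.
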