Addgene plasmid #160265: 41 pCOLI_K_NoTag
Purpose: (Empty Backbone) Untagged Kan resistant bacterial expression vector
Depositing lab: John Weir. Depositing organization: Friedrich Miescher Laboratory. Publication: InteBac - An integrated bacterial and baculovirus expression vector suite. Altmannova V, Blaha A, Astrinidis S, Reichle H, Weir JR. Protein Sci. 2020 Sep 21. doi: 10.1002/pro.3957. PubMed 32955754.
Backbone
  Vector backbone: pRSF
  Modifications to backbone: Custom MCS added to the vector for full compatibility within the InteBac system.
  Vector type: Bacterial Expression
  Promoter: T7
Growth in bacteria
  Bacterial resistance: Kanamycin, 50 μg/mL
  Growth temperature: 37°C
  Growth strain: DH5alpha
  Copy number: Unknown
Gene/Insert
  Cloning method: Gibson Cloning
  Sequencing primers: 5′ T7_fwd; 3′ T7_rev
Terms and licenses: Academic/Nonprofit Terms; Industry Terms: Not Available to Industry
How to cite: 41 pCOLI_K_NoTag was a gift from John Weir (Addgene plasmid # 160265 ; http://n2t.net/addgene:160265 ; RRID:Addgene_160265)
